Addgene plasmid #211530: pMXS-IRES-Blast coUCK2 D62A
Purpose: Expresses codon optimized catalytic mutant UCK2
Depositing lab: Richard Possemato. Depositing organization: NYU Grossman School of Medicine. Publication: Glucose limitation protects cancer cells from apoptosis induced by pyrimidine restriction and replication inhibition. Nam M, Xia W, Mir AH, Jerrett A, Spinelli JB, Huang TT, Possemato R. Nat Metab. 2024 Dec;6(12):2338-2353. doi: 10.1038/s42255-024-01166-w. Epub 2024 Nov 26. PubMed 39592843.
Backbone
  Vector backbone: pMXS-IRES-BLAST
  Backbone size w/o insert (bp): 5623
  Vector type: Mammalian Expression, Retroviral
  Selectable markers: Blasticidin
Growth in bacteria
  Bacterial resistance: Ampicillin, 100 μg/mL
  Growth temperature: 37°C
  Growth strain: NEB Stable
  Copy number: High Copy
Gene/Insert
  Gene/Insert name: UCK2 D62A
  Species: H. sapiens (human)
  Insert size (bp): 263
  Mutation: D62A (catalytic mutant)
  Entrez Gene: UCK2 (a.k.a. TSA903, UK, UMPK)
  Cloning method: Restriction Enzyme; 5′ cloning site EcoRI (not destroyed); 3′ cloning site NotI (not destroyed)
  Sequencing primers: 5′ AGTAGACGGCATCGCAGCTTGGATA; 3′ GGC GGA ATT TAC GTA GCG GCC
Terms and licenses: Academic/Nonprofit Terms; Industry Terms: Not Available to Industry
How to cite: pMXS-IRES-Blast coUCK2 D62A was a gift from Richard Possemato (Addgene plasmid # 211530 ; http://n2t.net/addgene:211530 ; RRID:Addgene_211530)
