[The description below was written by a language model from this plasmid's Addgene catalogue record and pLannotate feature annotations shown in this document.]
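Description:
pMXS-IRES-Blast coUCK2 D62A is a Moloney murine leukemia virus-based retroviral vector for stable expression in mammalian cells of a codon-optimized human uridine-cytidine kinase 2 (UCK2) carrying the D62A substitution, which the record describes as a catalytic mutant. In bacteria it is maintained as a high-copy plasmid through a ColE1/pUC-type origin and selected with ampicillin via the β-lactamase gene and its promoter. The sequenced plasmid is 6,412 nt.

The viral cassette is bounded by MMLV long terminal repeats. Downstream of the 5′ LTR are the MMLV packaging signal (with a fragment annotated as MESV Ψ), a truncated gag lacking its start codon and a pol region containing the splice acceptor. These elements support packaging of the genomic RNA into particles when gag, pol and env are supplied in trans by packaging cells. No separate internal promoter is annotated, so expression is presumably driven by the 5′ LTR. The UCK2 coding sequence was cloned between EcoRI and NotI sites and is followed by an EMCV IRES and the blasticidin S deaminase gene, so the kinase and the resistance marker are translated from one bicistronic transcript and blasticidin selection enriches for transduced cells expressing the insert. The annotated UCK2 coding sequence spans about 780 bp, whereas the catalogue lists an insert size of 263, which is closer to the length of the protein in amino acids than to a base-pair count.

UCK2 phosphorylates uridine and cytidine to their monophosphates in pyrimidine salvage. This mutant would typically serve as an inactive control alongside wild-type enzyme, and the associated publication concerns cancer cell responses to pyrimidine restriction and glucose limitation.
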