Features (pLannotate 1.2.2; 14 found; start..end, strand, type, name):
     22..615     +  LTR            LTR: long terminal repeat from Moloney murine leukemia virus
    678..877     +  misc_feature   MMLV Ψ: packaging signal of Moloney murine leukemia virus (MMLV)
    929..1017    +  misc_feature   MESV Ψ (fragment): packaging signal of murine embryonic stem cell virus
   1094..1510    +  CDS            gag (truncated): truncated Moloney murine leukemia virus (MMLV) gag gene lacking the start codon
   1520..1894    +  misc_feature   pol region: Moloney murine leukemia virus (MMLV) pol region containing the splice acceptor site
   1948..2730    +  CDS            UCK2: UCK2_HUMAN - Also known as UMPK. Experimental evidence at protein level: Swiss-Prot protein existence level 1. Phosphorylates uridine and cytidine to uridine monophosphate and cytidine monophosphate. Does not phosphorylate deoxyribonucleosides or purine ribonucleosides. Can use ATP or GTP as a phosphate donor. Can also phosphorylate cytidine and uridine nucleoside analogs such as 6- azauridine, 5-fluorouridine, 4-thiouridine, 5-bromouridine, N(4)- acetylcytidine, N(4)-benzoylcytidine, 5-fluorocytidine, 2-thiocytidine, 5-methylcytidine, and N(4)-anisoylcytidine. From Homo sapiens (Human).
   2875..3337    +  misc_feature   IRES: internal ribosome entry site (IRES) of the encephalomyocarditis virus (EMCV)
   3357..3746    +  CDS            BSD: blasticidin S deaminase; Aspergillus terreus BSD; confers resistance to blasticidin
   3795..3916    +  LTR            3' LTR (ΔU3) (fragment): self-inactivating 3' long terminal repeat (LTR) from Moloney murine leukemia virus
   3917..4386    +  LTR            LTR: long terminal repeat from Moloney murine leukemia virus
   4452..4504    -  CDS            lacI (fragment): lac repressor; lacI; The lac repressor binds to the lac operator to inhibit transcription in E. coli. This inhibition can be relieved by adding lactose or isopropyl-β-D-thiogalactopyranoside (IPTG).
   4687..5275    -  rep_origin     ori: high-copy-number ColE1/pMB1/pBR322/pUC origin of replication
   5439..6299    -  CDS            AmpR: β-lactamase; bla; confers resistance to ampicillin, carbenicillin, and related antibiotics
   6300..6404    -  promoter       AmpR promoter: bla
>Addgene plasmid #211530 | pMXS-IRES-Blast coUCK2 D62A | addgene full sequence | sequence record 440949 | Addgene NGS Result
CCCGAAAAGTGCCACCTGCATAATGAAAGACCCCACCTGTAGGTTTGGCAAGCTAGCTTAAGTAACGCCA
TTTTGCAAGGCATGGAAAAATACATAACTGAGAATAGAAAAGTTCAGATCAAGGTCAGGAACAGATGGAA
CAGCTGAATATGGGCCAAACAGGATATCTGTGGTAAGCAGTTCCTGCCCCGGCTCAGGGCCAAGAACAGA
TGGAACAGCTGAATATGGGCCAAACAGGATATCTGTGGTAAGCAGTTCCTGCCCCGGCTCAGGGCCAAGA
ACAGATGGTCCCCAGATGCGGTCCAGCCCTCAGCAGTTTCTAGAGAACCATCAGATGTTTCCAGGGTGCC
CCAAGGACCTGAAATGACCCTGTGCCTTATTTGAACTAACCAATCAGTTCGCTTCTCGCTTCTGTTCGCG
CGCTTCTGCTCCCCGAGCTCAATAAAAGAGCCCACAACCCCTCACTCGGCGCGCCAGTCCTCCGATTGAC
TGAGTCGCCCGGGTACCCGTGTATCCAATAAACCCTCTTGCAGTTGCATCCGACTTGTGGTCTCGCTGTT
CCTTGGGAGGGTCTCCTCTGAGTGATTGACTACCCGTCAGCGGGGGTCTTTCATTTGGGGGCTCGTCCGG
GATCGGGAGACCCCTGCCCAGGGACCACCGACCCACCACCGGGAGGTAAGCTGGCCAGCAACTTATCTGT
GTCTGTCCGATTGTCTAGTGTCTATGACTGATTTTATGCGCCTGCGTCGGTACTAGTTAGCTAACTAGCT
CTGTATCTGGCGGACCCGTGGTGGAACTGACGAGTTCGGAACACCCGGCCGCAACCCTGGGAGACGTCCC
AGGGACTTCGGGGGCCGTTTTTGTGGCCCGACCTGAGTCCAAAAATCCCGATCGTTTTGGACTCTTTGGT
GCACCCCCCTAATAGGAGGGATATGTGGTTCTGGTAGGAGACGAGAACCTAAAACAGTTCCCGCCTCCGT
CTGAATTTTTGCTTTCGGTTTGGGACCGAAGCCGCGCCGCGCGTCTTGTCTGCTGCAGCATCGTTCTGTG
TTGTCTCTGTCTGACTGTGTTTCTGTATTTGTCTGAAAATTAGGGCCAGACTGTTACCACTCCCTTAAGT
TTGACCTTAGGTCACTGGAAAGATGTCGAGCGGATCGCTCACAACCAGTCGGTAGATGTCAAGAAGAGAC
GTTGGGTTACCTTCTGCTCTGCAGAATGGCCAACCTTTAACGTCGGATGGCCGCGAGACGGCACCTTTAA
CCGAGACCTCATCACCCAGGTTAAGATCAAGGTCTTTTCACCTGGCCCGCATGGACACCCAGACCAGGTC
CCCTACATCGTGACCTGGGAAGCCTTGGCTTTTGACCCCCCTCCCTGGGTCAAGCCCTTTGTACACCCTA
AGCCTCCGCCTCCTCTTCCTCCATCCGCCCCGTCTCTCCCCCTTGAACCTCCTCGTTCGACCCCGCCTCG
ATCCTCCCTTTATCCAGCCCTCACTCCTTCTCTAGGCGCCCCCATATGGCCATATGAGATCTTATATGGG
GCACCCCCGCCCCTTGTAAACTTCCCTGACCCTGACATGACAAGAGTTACTAACAGCCCCTCTCTCCAAG
CTCACTTACAGGCTCTCTACTTAGTCCAGCACGAAGTCTGGAGACCTCTGGCGGCAGCCTACCAAGAACA
ACTGGACCGACCGGTGGTACCTCACCCTTACCGAGTCGGCGACACAGTGTGGGTCCGCCGACACCAGACT
AAGAACCTAGAACCTCGCTGGAAAGGACCTTACACAGTCCTGCTGACCACCCCCACCGCCCTCAAAGTAG
ACGGCATCGCAGCTTGGATACACGCCGCCCACGTGAAGGCTGCCGACCCCGGGGGTGGACCATCCTCTAG
ACTGCCGGATCTAGCTAGTTAATTAAGGATCCCAGTGTGGTGGTACGGGAATTCACCATGGCTGGGGACT
CTGAGCAAACCCTTCAAAATCATCAGCAGCCAAATGGAGGGGAGCCGTTTCTGATTGGTGTGAGCGGGGG
AACTGCTAGTGGGAAAAGCAGTGTCTGCGCGAAAATTGTGCAACTCTTGGGCCAGAACGAGGTCGACTAT
CGGCAAAAACAGGTTGTAATTCTCTCTCAAGCATCTTTTTATAGGGTCCTGACATCCGAACAGAAAGCGA
AAGCGTTGAAAGGGCAATTCAACTTTGACCATCCTGATGCCTTCGACAACGAGTTGATTTTGAAAACATT
GAAAGAAATAACGGAAGGCAAAACCGTACAAATACCCGTGTATGATTTCGTCTCTCATTCCCGAAAGGAA
GAGACGGTGACGGTCTATCCCGCTGACGTTGTACTGTTTGAAGGCATACTTGCTTTCTATTCTCAGGAGG
TGCGGGACCTGTTCCAGATGAAATTGTTCGTGGATACCGATGCCGACACACGATTGTCACGGAGAGTACT
GCGCGACATATCAGAACGGGGTAGAGACCTTGAGCAGATATTGAGTCAGTACATTACCTTTGTAAAGCCC
GCCTTTGAGGAATTTTGTCTCCCAACCAAAAAGTATGCAGACGTCATCATCCCACGAGGGGCCGATAATT
TGGTAGCGATTAATCTTATAGTCCAGCACATTCAAGACATATTGAACGGCGGTCCTAGCAAACGCCAAAC
AAATGGTTGTCTGAATGGTTATACGCCATCACGGAAGCGCCAAGCATCAGAGTCCAGTAGCAGGCCGCAC
TGAGCGGCCGCTACGTAAATTCCGCCCCCCCCCCCCCTCTCCCTCCCCCCCCCCTAACGTTACTGGCCGA
AGCCGCTTGGAATAAGGCCGGTGTGCGTTTGTCTATATGTTATTTTCCACCATATTGCCGTCTTTTGGCA
ATGTGAGGGCCCGGAAACCTGGCCCTGTCTTCTTGACGAGCATTCCTAGGGGTCTTTCCCCTCTCGCCAA
AGGAATGCAAGGTCTGTTGAATGTCGTGAAGGAAGCAGTTCCTCTGGAAGCTTCTTGAAGACAAACAACG
TCTGTAGCGACCCTTTGCAGGCAGCGGAACCCCCCACCTGGCGACAGGTGCCTCTGCGGCCAAAAGCCAC
GTGTATAAGATACACCTGCAAAGGCGGCACAACCCCAGTGCCACGTTGTGAGTTGGATAGTTGTGGAAAG
AGTCAAATGGCTCTCCTCAAGCGTATTCAACAAGGGGCTGAAGGATGCCCAGAAGGTACCCCATTGTATG
GGATCTGATCTGGGGCCTCGGTGCACATGCTTTACATGTGTTTAGTCGAGGTTAAAAAAACGTCTAGGCC
CCCCGAACCACGGGGACGTGGTTTTCCTTTGAAAAACACGATGATAATATGGCCACAACCATGGTTCCTT
TGTCTCAAGAAGAATCCACCCTCATTGAAAGAGCAACGGCTACAATCAACAGCATCCCCATCTCTGAAGA
CTACAGCGTCGCCAGCGCAGCTCTCTCTAGCGACGGCCGCATCTTCACTGGTGTCAATGTATATCATTTT
ACTGGGGGACCTTGTGCAGAACTCGTGGTGCTGGGCACTGCTGCTGCTGCGGCAGCTGGCAACCTGACTT
GTATCGTCGCGATCGGAAATGAGAACAGGGGCATCTTGAGCCCCTGCGGACGGTGCCGACAGGTGCTTCT
CGATCTGCATCCTGGGATCAAAGCCATAGTGAAGGACAGTGATGGACAGCCGACGGCAGTTGGGATTCGT
GAATTGCTGCCCTCTGGTTATGTGTGGGAGGGCTAAGTCGACGATAAAATAAAAGATTTTATTTAGTCTC
CAGAAAAAGGGGGGAATGAAAGACCCCACCTGTAGGTTTGGCAAGCTAGCTTAAGTAACGCCATTTTGCA
AGGCATGGAAAAATACATAACTGAGAATAGAGAAGTTCAGATCAAGGTCAGGAACAGATGGAACAGCTGA
ATATGGGCCAAACAGGATATCTGTGGTAAGCAGTTCCTGCCCCGGCTCAGGGCCAAGAACAGATGGAACA
GCTGAATATGGGCCAAACAGGATATCTGTGGTAAGCAGTTCCTGCCCCGGCTCAGGGCCAAGAACAGATG
GTCCCCAGATGCGGTCCAGCCCTCAGCAGTTTCTAGAGAACCATCAGATGTTTCCAGGGTGCCCCAAGGA
CCTGAAATGACCCTGTGCCTTATTTGAACTAACCAATCAGTTCGCTTCTCGCTTCTGTTCGCGCGCTTCT
GCTCCCCGAGCTCAATAAAAGAGCCCACAACCCCTCACTCGGGGCGCCAGTCCTCCGATTGACTGAGTCG
CCCGGGTACCCGTGTATCCAATAAACCCTCTTGCAGTTGCATCCGACTTGTGGTCTCGCTGTTCCTTGGG
AGGGTCTCCTCTGAGTGATTGACTACCCGTCAGCGGGGGTCTTTCACATGCAGCATGTATCAAAATTAAT
TTGGTTTTTTTTCTTAAGTATTTACATTAAATGGCCATAGTTGCATTAATGAATCGGCCAACGCGCGGGG
AGAGGCGGTTTGCGTATTGGGCGCTCTTCCGCTTCCTCGCTCACTGACTCGCTGCGCTCGGTCGTTCGGC
TGCGGCGAGCGGTATCAGCTCACTCAAAGGCGGTAATACGGTTATCCACAGAATCAGGGGATAACGCAGG
AAAGAACATGTGAGCAAAAGGCCAGCAAAAGGCCAGGAACCGTAAAAAGGCCGCGTTGCTGGCGTTTTTC
CATAGGCTCCGCCCCCCTGACGAGCATCACAAAAATCGACGCTCAAGTCAGAGGTGGCGAAACCCGACAG
GACTATAAAGATACCAGGCGTTTCCCCCTGGAAGCTCCCTCGTGCGCTCTCCTGTTCCGACCCTGCCGCT
TACCGGATACCTGTCCGCCTTTCTCCCTTCGGGAAGCGTGGCGCTTTCTCATAGCTCACGCTGTAGGTAT
CTCAGTTCGGTGTAGGTCGTTCGCTCCAAGCTGGGCTGTGTGCACGAACCCCCCGTTCAGCCCGACCGCT
GCGCCTTATCCGGTAACTATCGTCTTGAGTCCAACCCGGTAAGACACGACTTATCGCCACTGGCAGCAGC
CACTGGTAACAGGATTAGCAGAGCGAGGTATGTAGGCGGTGCTACAGAGTTCTTGAAGTGGTGGCCTAAC
TACGGCTACACTAGAAGAACAGTATTTGGTATCTGCGCTCTGCTGAAGCCAGTTACCTTCGGAAAAAGAG
TTGGTAGCTCTTGATCCGGCAAACAAACCACCGCTGGTAGCGGTGGTTTTTTTGTTTGCAAGCAGCAGAT
TACGCGCAGAAAAAAAGGATCTCAAGAAGATCCTTTGATCTTTTCTACGGGGTCTGACGCTCAGTGGAAC
GAAAACTCACGTTAAGGGATTTTGGTCATGAGATTATCAAAAAGGATCTTCACCTAGATCCTTTTGCGGC
CGGCCGCAAATCAATCTAAAGTATATATGAGTAAACTTGGTCTGACAGTTACCAATGCTTAATCAGTGAG
GCACCTATCTCAGCGATCTGTCTATTTCGTTCATCCATAGTTGCCTGACTCCCCGTCGTGTAGATAACTA
CGATACGGGAGGGCTTACCATCTGGCCCCAGTGCTGCAATGATACCGCGAGACCCACGCTCACCGGCTCC
AGATTTATCAGCAATAAACCAGCCAGCCGGAAGGGCCGAGCGCAGAAGTGGTCCTGCAACTTTATCCGCC
TCCATCCAGTCTATTAATTGTTGCCGGGAAGCTAGAGTAAGTAGTTCGCCAGTTAATAGTTTGCGCAACG
TTGTTGCCATTGCTACAGGCATCGTGGTGTCACGCTCGTCGTTTGGTATGGCTTCATTCAGCTCCGGTTC
CCAACGATCAAGGCGAGTTACATGATCCCCCATGTTGTGCAAAAAAGCGGTTAGCTCCTTCGGTCCTCCG
ATCGTTGTCAGAAGTAAGTTGGCCGCAGTGTTATCACTCATGGTTATGGCAGCACTGCATAATTCTCTTA
CTGTCATGCCATCCGTAAGATGCTTTTCTGTGACTGGTGAGTACTCAACCAAGTCATTCTGAGAATAGTG
TATGCGGCGACCGAGTTGCTCTTGCCCGGCGTCAATACGGGATAATACCGCGCCACATAGCAGAACTTTA
AAAGTGCTCATCATTGGAAAACGTTCTTCGGGGCGAAAACTCTCAAGGATCTTACCGCTGTTGAGATCCA
GTTCGATGTAACCCACTCGTGCACCCAACTGATCTTCAGCATCTTTTACTTTCACCAGCGTTTCTGGGTG
AGCAAAAACAGGAAGGCAAAATGCCGCAAAAAAGGGAATAAGGGCGACACGGAAATGTTGAATACTCATA
CTCTTCCTTTTTCAATATTATTGAAGCATTTATCAGGGTTATTGTCTCATGAGCGGATACATATTTGAAT
GTATTTAGAAAAATAAACAAATAGGGGTTCCGCGCACATTTC
