>Addgene plasmid #211530 | pMXS-IRES-Blast coUCK2 D62A | depositor partial sequence | sequence record 412676 | UCK2 D62A
ACCATGGCTGGGGACTCTGAGCAAACCCTTCAAAATCATCAGCAGCCAAATGGAGGGGAGCCGTTTCTGA
TTGGTGTGAGCGGGGGAACTGCTAGTGGGAAAAGCAGTGTCTGCGCGAAAATTGTGCAACTCTTGGGCCA
GAACGAGGTCGACTATCGGCAAAAACAGGTTGTAATTCTCTCTCAAGCATCTTTTTATAGGGTCCTGACA
TCCGAACAGAAAGCGAAAGCGTTGAAAGGGCAATTCAACTTTGACCATCCTGATGCCTTCGACAACGAGT
TGATTTTGAAAACATTGAAAGAAATAACGGAAGGCAAAACCGTACAAATACCCGTGTATGATTTCGTCTC
TCATTCCCGAAAGGAAGAGACGGTGACGGTCTATCCCGCTGACGTTGTACTGTTTGAAGGCATACTTGCT
TTCTATTCTCAGGAGGTGCGGGACCTGTTCCAGATGAAATTGTTCGTGGATACCGATGCCGACACACGAT
TGTCACGGAGAGTACTGCGCGACATATCAGAACGGGGTAGAGACCTTGAGCAGATATTGAGTCAGTACAT
TACCTTTGTAAAGCCCGCCTTTGAGGAATTTTGTCTCCCAACCAAAAAGTATGCAGACGTCATCATCCCA
CGAGGGGCCGATAATTTGGTAGCGATTAATCTTATAGTCCAGCACATTCAAGACATATTGAACGGCGGTC
CTAGCAAACGCCAAACAAATGGTTGTCTGAATGGTTATACGCCATCACGGAAGCGCCAAGCATCAGAGTC
CAGTAGCAGGCCGCACTGA
